>Addgene plasmid #51137 | Cin85-3SH3-pCMV6-AN-GFP | depositor partial sequence | sequence record 77426 | 3 SH3 domains
ATGGTGGAGGCCATAGTGGAGTTTGACTACCAGGCCCAGCACGATGATGAGCTGACGATCAGCGTGGGTG
AAATCATCACCAACATCAGGAAGGAGGATGGAGGCTGGTGGGAGGGACAGATCAACGGCAGGAGAGGTTT
GTTCCCTGACAACTTTGTAAGAGAAATAAAGAAAGAGATGAAGAAAGACCCTCTCACCAACAAAGCTCCA
GAAAAGCCCCTGCACGAAGTGCCCAGTGGAAACTCTTTGCTGTCTTCTGAAACGATTTTAAGAACCAATA
AGAGAGGCGAGCGACGGAGGCGCCGGTGCCAGGTGGCATTCAGCTACCTGCCCCAGAATGACGATGAACT
TGAGCTGAAAGTTGGCGACATCATAGAGGTGGTAGGAGAGGTAGAGGAAGGATGGTGGGAAGGTGTTCTC
AACGGGAAGACTGGAATGTTTCCTTCCAACTTCATCAAGGAGCTGTCAGGGGAGTCGGATGAGCTTGGCA
TTTCCCAGGATGAGCAGCTATCCAAGTCAAGTTTAAGGGAAACCACAGGCTCCGAGAGTGATGGGGGTGA
CTCAAGCAGCACCAAGTCTGAAGGTGCCAACGGGACAGTGGCAACTGCAGCAATCCAGCCCAAGAAAGTT
AAGGGAGTGGGCTTTGGAGACATTTTCAAAGACAAGCCAATCAAACTAAGACCAAGGTCAATTGAAGTAG
AAAATGACTTTCTGCCGGTAGAAAAGACTATTGGGAAGAAGTTACCTGCAACTACAGCAACTCCAGACTC
ATCAAAAACAGAAATGGACAGCAGGACAAAGAGCAAGGATTACTGCAAAGTAATATTTCCATATGAGGCA
CAGAATGATGATGAATTGACAATCAAAGAAGGAGATATAGTCACTCTCATCAATAAGGACTGCATCGACG
TAGGCTGGTGGGAAGGAGAGCTGAACGGCAGACGAGGCGTGTTCCCCGATAACTTCGTGAAGTTACTTCC
ACCGGACTTTGAAAAG
