>Addgene plasmid #51137 | Cin85-3SH3-pCMV6-AN-GFP | addgene partial sequence | sequence record 79359 | hGHpA-R
CCCTTGCTCCATACCACCCCCCTCCACCCCATAATATTATAGAAGGACACCTAGTCAGACAAAATGATGC
AACTTAATTTTATTAGGACAAGGCTGGTGGGCACTGGAGTGGCAACTTCCAGGGCCAGGAGAGGCACTGG
GGAGGGGTCACAGGGATGCCACCCGGGATCTGTTCAGGAAACAGCTATGACCGCGGCCGGCCGTTTAAAC
CTCGAGTCACTTTTCAAAGTCCGGTGGAAGTAACTTCACGAAGTTATCGGGGAACACGCCTCGTCTGCCG
TTCAGCTCTCCTTCCCACCAGCCTACGTCGATGCAGTCCTTATTGATGAGAGTGACTATATCTCCTTCTT
TGATTGTCAATTCATCATCATTCTGTGCCTCATATGGAAATATTACTTTGCAGTAATCCTTGCTCTTTGT
CCTGCTGTCCATTTCTGTTTTTGATGAGTCTGGAGTTGCTGTAGTTGCAGGTAACTTCTTCCCAATAGTC
TTTTCTACCGGCAGAAAGTCATTTTCTACTTCAATTGACCTTGGTCTTAGTTTGATTGGCTTGTCTTTGA
AAATGTCTCCAAAGCCCACTCCCTTAACTTTCTTGGGCTGGATTGCTGCAGTTGCCACTGTCCCGTTGGC
ACCTTCAGACTTGGTGCTGCTTGAGTCACCCCCATCACTCTCGGAGCCTGTGGTTTCCCTTAAACTTGAC
TTGGATAGCTGCTCATCCTGGGAAATGCCAAGCTCATCCGACTCCCCTGACAGCTCCTTGATGAAGTTGG
AAGGAAACATTCCAGTCTTCCCGTTGAGAACACCTTCCCACCATCCTTCCTCTACCTCTCCTACCACCTC
TATGATGTCGCCAACTTTCAGCTCAAGTTCATCGTCA
