>Addgene plasmid #51137 | Cin85-3SH3-pCMV6-AN-GFP | addgene partial sequence | sequence record 79936 | CMV-F 5'-CGCAAATGGGCGGTAGGCGTG-3'
AGCTCGTTTAGTGACCGTCAGAATTTTGTAATACGACTCACTATAGGGCGGCCGGGAATTCGTCGACTGG
ATCCGAGGAGATCTGCCACCATGGAGAGCGACGAGAGCGGCCTGCCCGCCATGGAGATCGAGTGCCGCAT
CACCGGCACCCTGAACGGCGTGGAGTTCGAGCTGGTGGGCGGCGGAGAGGGCACCCCCGAGCAGGGCCGC
ATGACCAACAAGATGAAGAGCACCAAAGGCGCCCTGACCTTCAGCCCCTACCTGCTGAGCCACGTGATGG
GCTACGGCTTCTACCACTTCGGCACCTACCCCAGCGGCTACGAGAACCCCTTCCTGCACGCCATCAACAA
CGGCGGCTACACCAACACCCGCATCGAGAAGTACGAGGACGGCGGCGTGCTGCACGTGAGCTTCAGCTAC
CGCTACGAGGCCGGCCGCGTGATCGGCGACTTCAAGGTGATGGGCACCGGCTTCCCCGAGGACAGCGTGA
TCTTCACCGACAAGATCATCCGCAGCAACGCCACCGTGGAGCACCTGCACCCCATGGGCGATAACGATCT
GGATGGCAGCTTCACCCGCACCTTCAGCCTGCGCGACGGCGGCTACTACAGCTCCGTGGTGGACAGCCAC
ATGCACTTCAAGAGCGCCATCCACCCCAGCATCCTGCAGAACGGGGGCCCCATGTTCGCCTTCCGCCGCG
TGGAGGAGGATCACAGCAACACCGAGCTGGGCATCGTGGAGTACCAGCACGCCTTCAAGACCCCGGATGC
AGATGCCGGTGAAGAAAGAGCGATCGCCATGGTGGAGGNCATAGTGGAGTTTGACTACCANGCCCAGCAC
GATGATGAGCTGACGATCAGC
