[The description below was written by a language model from this plasmid's Addgene catalogue record.]
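Description:
Cin85-3SH3-pCMV6-AN-GFP is a mammalian expression plasmid built on the commercial pCMV6-AN-GFP backbone (about 6.6 kb), giving a total size of roughly 7.6 kb. It is maintained in E. coli as a high-copy plasmid under ampicillin selection. It also carries a neomycin resistance marker, so transfected mammalian cells can be selected with G418, for example to establish stable lines. No feature table accompanies the record, so the origin of replication, polyadenylation signals and other backbone elements are not itemised.

The payload is a 996 bp truncated fragment of human CIN85 (SH3KBP1, SH3 domain-containing kinase-binding protein 1, transcript variant 1) that covers the protein's three SH3 domains. It was inserted by restriction cloning between SgfI and XhoI sites, both of which remain intact. Transcription is driven by the CMV promoter, a strong constitutive promoter in most mammalian cell types. The backbone supplies TurboGFP upstream of the cloning site, so the product is an N-terminally TurboGFP-tagged SH3-domain fragment.

SH3 domains are protein interaction modules that typically bind proline-rich motifs. A construct restricted to this region is therefore suited to expressing the SH3 portion of CIN85 apart from the rest of the protein. The fluorescent tag allows expression and subcellular localisation to be followed, and it can also serve as a handle for detection or pull-down. The record states the purpose only as expression of the TurboGFP-tagged three-SH3-domain truncation in mammalian cells and does not describe specific experiments.
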