Addgene plasmid #51137: Cin85-3SH3-pCMV6-AN-GFP
Purpose: Express turbo GFP tagged three SH3 domains of Cin85 (truncation) in mammalian cells
Depositing lab: Agnieszka Swiatecka-Urban. Depositing organization: University of Pittsburgh (University, School of Medicine, and Cancer Institute).
Backbone
  Vector backbone: pCMV6-AN-GFP
  Backbone manufacturer: Origene
  Backbone size w/o insert (bp): 6600
  Total vector size (bp): 7600
  Vector type: Mammalian Expression
  Selectable markers: Neomycin (select with G418)
Growth in bacteria
  Bacterial resistance: Ampicillin, 100 μg/mL
  Growth temperature: 37°C
  Growth strain: DH5alpha
  Copy number: High Copy
Gene/Insert
  Gene/Insert name: Cin85 (alt names: SH3KBP1; SH3 domain-containing kinase-binding protein 1, transcript variant 1)
  Species: H. sapiens (human)
  Insert size (bp): 996
  Mutation: contains 3 SH3 domains
  GenBank ID: NM_031892
  Entrez Gene: SH3KBP1 (a.k.a. AGMX2, CD2BP3, CIN85, GIG10, HSB-1, HSB1, IMD61, MIG18)
  Promoter: CMV
  Tag / fusion protein: TurboGFP (N terminal on backbone)
  Cloning method: Restriction Enzyme; 5′ cloning site SgfI (not destroyed); 3′ cloning site XhoI (not destroyed)
  Sequencing primers: 5′ Vector Primer v1.5 5' GGACTT TCCAAA ATG TCG 3'; 3′ Primer XL39 5’ ATTAGGACAAGGCTGGTGGG 3’
Terms and licenses: Academic/Nonprofit Terms; Industry Terms: Not Available to Industry
How to cite: Cin85-3SH3-pCMV6-AN-GFP was a gift from Agnieszka Swiatecka-Urban (Addgene plasmid # 51137 ; http://n2t.net/addgene:51137 ; RRID:Addgene_51137)
